Addgene plasmid #33118: ΔCT190-GFP
Depositing lab: Greg Phillips. Depositing organization: Icahn School of Medicine at Mount Sinai. Publication: A variable cytoplasmic domain segment is necessary for gamma-protocadherin trafficking and tubulation in the endosome/lysosome pathway. O'Leary R, Reilly J, Hanson HH, Kang S, Lou N, Phillips GR. Mol Biol Cell. 2011 Sep 14. 10.1091/mbc.E11-04-0283 PubMed 21917590.
Backbone
  Vector backbone: pEGFP-N1
  Backbone manufacturer: Clontech
  Backbone size w/o insert (bp): 4700
  Vector type: Mammalian Expression
Growth in bacteria
  Bacterial resistance: Kanamycin, 50 μg/mL
  Growth temperature: 37°C
  Growth strain: DH5alpha
  Copy number: High Copy
Gene/Insert
  Gene/Insert name: Pcdh-γA3 (alt name: protocadherin γA3)
  Species: M. musculus (mouse)
  Mutation: Deletion of the last 190 aa of the variable cytoplasmic domain along with the entire constant domain (contains amino acids 1-738 only)
  Entrez Gene: Pcdhga3
  Promoter: CMV
  Tag / fusion protein: EGFP (C terminal on backbone)
  Cloning method: Restriction Enzyme; 5′ cloning site None (unknown if destroyed); 3′ cloning site None (unknown if destroyed)
  Sequencing primers: 5′ CMV-Fwd; 3′ EGFP-N
Terms and licenses: Academic/Nonprofit Terms; Industry Terms: Not Available to Industry
How to cite: ΔCT190-GFP was a gift from Greg Phillips (Addgene plasmid # 33118 ; http://n2t.net/addgene:33118 ; RRID:Addgene_33118)
