[The description below was written by a language model from this plasmid's Addgene catalogue record.]
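Description:
ΔCT190-GFP is a mammalian expression plasmid built on the Clontech pEGFP-N1 backbone (about 4.7 kb without insert). It carries a C-terminally truncated form of mouse protocadherin γA3 (Pcdhga3) fused to EGFP. The plasmid is maintained in E. coli at high copy number under kanamycin selection. No feature table accompanies the record, so the origin and other backbone elements are not itemised, and the restriction sites used for cloning are not recorded.

The insert is driven by the CMV promoter, a strong constitutive promoter for transient expression in transfected mammalian cells. It encodes only amino acids 1–738 of Pcdh-γA3. According to the record, the deletion removes the last 190 residues, described as covering the variable cytoplasmic domain segment together with the entire constant domain shared among γ-protocadherins. The truncated coding sequence is joined in frame to the backbone-encoded EGFP, which sits at the C terminus of the fusion. This places the fluorescent tag at the cytoplasmic end of the protein and allows its localisation to be followed by fluorescence microscopy.

The associated study examined how a segment of the variable cytoplasmic domain contributes to γ-protocadherin trafficking and tubulation in the endosome/lysosome pathway. This construct therefore appears to be one of a set of cytoplasmic deletion mutants. Its likely use is to compare the intracellular distribution and membrane-shaping behaviour of the truncated protein with those of full-length or differently truncated Pcdh-γA3-GFP, helping to map which cytoplasmic regions these properties require.
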