>Addgene plasmid #33118 | ΔCT190-GFP | addgene partial sequence | sequence record 41132 | EGFP-N 5'-CGTCGCCGTCCAGCTCGACCAG-3'
TCGCCCTTGCTCACCATGGTGGCGACCGGACCCACAAAGTGAGAGGCTGGTATGCCAGCCAATCCATTTC
CTGAAGCCTGTAGGCGTGATGAGTACCAACGTCGAAGCCTAAGGGCCAGCAGCACAATGACAAAGGCCAG
GAAGATGCAGGAGACCACAGCCACTGCCACCACCAGGTAGAGTGTCAGGTCTGAATTTTGGGGGTTAGCA
GGGGTATGGATGCTTTCCAGGTCCCCCAGGATGTCAGGAATGCTGTCAGCCACTGCTATGGTGAGCGTGA
CAGTGGCGGAGAGAGGAGGCTGGCCGTGGTCCTGCACGGCCACCACCAGGCTCTGCTTGAGAGCATCTCT
GTCCAGCAGGGCCCGAGCAGTGCGTACCTCTCCTGTGTGCAGCCCTACTGAGAAGAGCCCTGGCTCACTG
GCCTTGAGCAGGCGGTAGGACAGCCAGGCGTTCTGTCCTGAGTCTTTGTCTACTGCCACCACTTTGGTCA
CCAGGTATCCAGGATCTGCAGAGCGGGGTGCCAACTCAACCCCTGTGGAACCGTCTACTGGGAGGGTCGG
ATACAGGATCTCAGGTGTGTTGTCATTCTGGTCCAGCACAAATAGGTTCAGTGTTGTGTTGCTGCTCAGT
GGAGGGGTCCCACTGTCTCTAGCTGTTATTTGTAATTGCAGGTCTCTAAACTGCTCATAGTCAAAGGAGC
AAAGAGCATACAGGACACCAGTGTTGGAGTTGATGGAGATGTAGGATGACAGTGGCAGCCCCTGAAGTGT
GTCCTCAGCCAGTGAGTAAGTGACTTGTGCATTCTTGTCAGTGTCTGGGTCCTGTGCTGTAACAGAGAAG
ATGGAGGCT
